LOCUS       Exported 9564 bp ds-DNA circular SYN 13-MAY-2021
DEFINITION  Muscle specific zebrafish expression of mKate2 fused to Rab41.
ACCESSION   .
VERSION     .
KEYWORDS    actc1b-mKate2-Rab41
SOURCE      synthetic DNA construct
  ORGANISM  synthetic DNA construct
REFERENCE   1 (bases 1 to 9564)
  TITLE     Parton Lab Plasmids for in vivo cell biology in the zebrafish
REFERENCE   2 (bases 1 to 9564)
  AUTHORS   .
  TITLE     Direct Submission
  JOURNAL   Exported May 13, 2021 from SnapGene Server 1.1.58
            http://www.snapgene.com
FEATURES             Location/Qualifiers
     source          1..9564
                     /organism="synthetic DNA construct"
                     /mol_type="other DNA"
     protein_bind    1..25
                     /gene="mutant version of attB"
                     /label=attB1
                     /bound_moiety="BP Clonase(TM)"
                     /note="recombination site for the Gateway(R) BP reaction"
     regulatory      26..35
                     /regulatory_class="other"
                     /note="vertebrate consensus sequence for strong initiation
                     of translation (Kozak, 1987)"
     CDS             32..727
                     /codon_start=1
                     /product="monomeric far-red fluorescent protein (Shcherbo
                     et al., 2009)"
                     /label=mKate2
                     /note="mammalian codon-optimized"
                     /translation="MVSELIKENMHMKLYMEGTVNNHHFKCTSEGEGKPYEGTQTMRIK
                     AVEGGPLPFAFDILATSFMYGSKTFINHTQGIPDFFKQSFPEGFTWERVTTYEDGGVLT
                     ATQDTSLQDGCLIYNVKIRGVNFPSNGPVMQKKTLGWEASTETLYPADGGLEGRADMAL
                     KLVGGGHLICNLKTTYRSKKPAKNLKMPGVYYVDRRLERIKEADKETYVEQHEVAVARY
                     CDLPSKLGHR"
     protein_bind    complement(729..753)
                     /gene="mutant version of attB"
                     /label=attB2
                     /bound_moiety="BP Clonase(TM)"
                     /note="recombination site for the Gateway(R) BP reaction"
     protein_bind    complement(1388..1408)
                     /gene="mutant version of attB"
                     /label=attB3
                     /bound_moiety="BP Clonase(TM)"
                     /note="core recombination site for the Gateway(R) BP
                     reaction"
     primer_bind     complement(1416..1432)
                     /label=M13 fwd
                     /note="common sequencing primer, one of multiple similar
                     variants"
     polyA_signal    1448..1582
                     /label=SV40 poly(A) signal
                     /note="SV40 polyadenylation signal"
     primer_bind     complement(1472..1491)
                     /label=EBV-rev
                     /note="SV40 polyA terminator, reverse primer"
     primer_bind     1526..1545
                     /label=SV40pA-R
                     /note="SV40 polyA, reverse primer"
     primer_bind     complement(2254..2270)
                     /label=SK primer
                     /note="common sequencing primer, one of multiple similar
                     variants"
     primer_bind     complement(2254..2270)
                     /label=pBluescriptSK
                     /note="For pBluescript vector"
     primer_bind     complement(2307..2327)
                     /label=T3
                     /note="T3 promoter, forward primer"
     promoter        complement(2307..2325)
                     /label=T3 promoter
                     /note="promoter for bacteriophage T3 RNA polymerase"
     primer_bind     complement(2346..2362)
                     /label=M13 rev
                     /note="common sequencing primer, one of multiple similar
                     variants"
     primer_bind     complement(2359..2381)
                     /label=M13/pUC Reverse
                     /note="In lacZ gene"
     protein_bind    2370..2386
                     /label=lac operator
                     /bound_moiety="lac repressor encoded by lacI"
                     /note="The lac repressor binds to the lac operator to
                     inhibit transcription in E. coli. This inhibition can be
                     relieved by adding lactose or
                     isopropyl-beta-D-thiogalactopyranoside (IPTG)."
     promoter        complement(2394..2424)
                     /label=lac promoter
                     /note="promoter for the E. coli lac operon"
     protein_bind    2439..2460
                     /label=CAP binding site
                     /bound_moiety="E. coli catabolite activator protein"
                     /note="CAP binding activates transcription in the presence
                     of cAMP."
     primer_bind     complement(2577..2594)
                     /label=L4440
                     /note="L4440 vector, forward primer"
     rep_origin      complement(2748..3336)
                     /direction=LEFT
                     /label=ori
                     /note="high-copy-number ColE1/pMB1/pBR322/pUC origin of
                     replication"
     primer_bind     complement(2828..2847)
                     /label=pBR322ori-F
                     /note="pBR322 origin, forward primer"
     CDS             complement(3507..4367)
                     /codon_start=1
                     /gene="bla"
                     /product="beta-lactamase"
                     /label=AmpR
                     /note="confers resistance to ampicillin, carbenicillin, and
                     related antibiotics"
                     /translation="MSIQHFRVALIPFFAAFCLPVFAHPETLVKVKDAEDQLGARVGYI
                     ELDLNSGKILESFRPEERFPMMSTFKVLLCGAVLSRIDAGQEQLGRRIHYSQNDLVEYS
                     PVTEKHLTDGMTVRELCSAAITMSDNTAANLLLTTIGGPKELTAFLHNMGDHVTRLDRW
                     EPELNEAIPNDERDTTMPVAMATTLRKLLTGELLTLASRQQLIDWMEADKVAGPLLRSA
                     LPAGWFIADKSGAGERGSRGIIAALGPDGKPSRIVVIYTTGSQATMDERNRQIAEIGAS
                     LIKHW"
     primer_bind     4130..4149
                     /label=Amp-R
                     /note="Ampicillin resistance gene, reverse primer"
     promoter        complement(4368..4472)
                     /gene="bla"
                     /label=AmpR promoter
     primer_bind     complement(4635..4656)
                     /label=F1ori-F
                     /note="F1 origin, forward primer"
     primer_bind     5552..5568
                     /label=M13 rev
                     /note="common sequencing primer, one of multiple similar
                     variants"
     protein_bind    5588..5608
                     /gene="mutant version of attB"
                     /label=attB4
                     /bound_moiety="BP Clonase(TM)"
                     /note="core recombination site for the Gateway(R) BP
                     reaction"
ORIGIN
        1 gcaagtttgt acaaaaaagc aggctgccac catggtgagc gagctgatta aggagaacat
       61 gcacatgaag ctgtacatgg agggcaccgt gaacaaccac cacttcaagt gcacatccga
      121 gggcgaaggc aagccctacg agggcaccca gaccatgaga atcaaggcgg tcgagggcgg
      181 ccctctcccc ttcgccttcg acatcctggc taccagcttc atgtacggca gcaaaacctt
      241 catcaaccac acccagggca tccccgactt ctttaagcag tccttccccg agggcttcac
      301 atgggagaga gtcaccacat acgaagacgg gggcgtgctg accgctaccc aggacaccag
      361 cctccaggac ggctgcctca tctacaacgt caagatcaga ggggtgaact tcccatccaa
      421 cggccctgtg atgcagaaga aaacactcgg ctgggaggcc tccaccgaga ccctgtaccc
      481 cgctgacggc ggcctggaag gcagagccga catggccctg aagctcgtgg gcgggggcca
      541 cctgatctgc aacttgaaga ccacatacag atccaagaaa cccgctaaga acctcaagat
      601 gcccggcgtc tactatgtgg acagaagact ggaaagaatc aaggaggccg acaaagagac
      661 ctacgtcgag cagcacgagg tggctgtggc cagatactgc gacctcccta gcaaactggg
      721 gcacagagac ccagctttct tgtacaaagt ggtgtccact acgaccggtg gcggagagtt
      781 cggcgaccct ctgcggaaat ttaagctggt tttcctgggc gagcaaagcg tgggcaaaac
      841 ttcacttatc accaggttta tgtatgacag ctttgataat acttatcagg caactattgg
      901 tatagacttt ctgtcaaaaa ccatgtacct ggaagatcgc acggttcggc tccagctgtg
      961 ggacactgca gggcaggagc gcttccgcag cctcattccc agctacatcc gagactccac
     1021 tattgctgtg gtggtctatg acatcaccaa tcttaactct ttccagcaaa cctcaaagtg
     1081 gatagatgat gtcagaacag agagaggaag cgatgttatt atcatgttgg ttggcaacaa
     1141 gacagacctg ggtgataaaa ggcaagtgtc agtagaggca gcagagaaaa aagctcggga
     1201 actgggggtg atgtacatag agaccagcgc caaagctggc tataacgtca aacagctgtt
     1261 tcgtcgtgtt gctgctgctt tgcctggaat ggatagtaca ccagagaaga gcaaagagga
     1321 catgatcgac atcaaactgg agaagcctcc ggagttgccc gttaccgaaa gcagctgctc
     1381 gtgctagcaa ctttattata catagttgat aattcactgg ccgtcgtttt acggtaccat
     1441 cgatgatgat ccagacatga taagatacat tgatgagttt ggacaaacca caactagaat
     1501 gcagtgaaaa aaatgcttta tttgtgaaat ttgtgatgct attgctttat ttgtaaccat
     1561 tataagctgc aataaacaag ttaacaacaa caattgcatt cattttatgt ttcaggttca
     1621 gggggaggtg tgggaggttt tttaaagcaa gtaaaacctc tacaaatgtg gtatggctga
     1681 ttatgatcct ctagatcaga tctgcgaaga tacggccacg ggtgctcttg atcctgtggc
     1741 tgattttgga ctgtgctgct cgcagctgct gatgaatcac atacttcctc cattttcttc
     1801 cactgattga ctgttataat ttccctaatt tccaggtcaa ggtgctgtgc attgtggtaa
     1861 tagatgtgac atgacgtcac ttccaaagga ccaatgaaca tgtctgacca atttcatata
     1921 atgtgaaaac gattttcata ggcagaataa ataacattta aattaaactg ggcatcagcg
     1981 caattcaatt ggtttggtaa tagcaaggga aaatagaatg aagtgatctc caaaaaataa
     2041 gtactttttg actgtaaata aaattgtaag gagtaaaaag tacttttttt tctaaaaaaa
     2101 tgtaattaag taaaagtaaa agtattgatt tttaattgta ctcaagtaaa gtaaaaatcc
     2161 ccaaaaataa tacttaagta cagtaatcaa gtaaaattac tcaagtactt tacacctctg
     2221 gttcttgacc ccctaccttc agcaagccca gcagatccac tagttctaga gcggccgcca
     2281 ccgcggtgga gctccagctt ttgttccctt tagtgagggt taattgcgcg cttggcgtaa
     2341 tcatggtcat agctgtttcc tgtgtgaaat tgttatccgc tcacaattcc acacaacata
     2401 cgagccggaa gcataaagtg taaagcctgg ggtgcctaat gagtgagcta actcacatta
     2461 attgcgttgc gctcactgcc cgctttccag tcgggaaacc tgtcgtgcca gctgcattaa
     2521 tgaatcggcc aacgcgcggg gagaggcggt ttgcgtattg ggcgctcttc cgcttcctcg
     2581 ctcactgact cgctgcgctc ggtcgttcgg ctgcggcgag cggtatcagc tcactcaaag
     2641 gcggtaatac ggttatccac agaatcaggg gataacgcag gaaagaacat gtgagcaaaa
     2701 ggccagcaaa aggccaggaa ccgtaaaaag gccgcgttgc tggcgttttt ccataggctc
     2761 cgcccccctg acgagcatca caaaaatcga cgctcaagtc agaggtggcg aaacccgaca
     2821 ggactataaa gataccaggc gtttccccct ggaagctccc tcgtgcgctc tcctgttccg
     2881 accctgccgc ttaccggata cctgtccgcc tttctccctt cgggaagcgt ggcgctttct
     2941 catagctcac gctgtaggta tctcagttcg gtgtaggtcg ttcgctccaa gctgggctgt
     3001 gtgcacgaac cccccgttca gcccgaccgc tgcgccttat ccggtaacta tcgtcttgag
     3061 tccaacccgg taagacacga cttatcgcca ctggcagcag ccactggtaa caggattagc
     3121 agagcgaggt atgtaggcgg tgctacagag ttcttgaagt ggtggcctaa ctacggctac
     3181 actagaagaa cagtatttgg tatctgcgct ctgctgaagc cagttacctt cggaaaaaga
     3241 gttggtagct cttgatccgg caaacaaacc accgctggta gcggtggttt ttttgtttgc
     3301 aagcagcaga ttacgcgcag aaaaaaagga tctcaagaag atcctttgat cttttctacg
     3361 gggtctgacg ctcagtggaa cgaaaactca cgttaaggca ttttggtcat gagattatca
     3421 aaaaggatct tcacctagat ccttttaaat taaaaatgaa gttttaaatc aatctaaagt
     3481 atatatgagt aaacttggtc tgacagttac caatgcttaa tcagtgaggc acctatctca
     3541 gcgatctgtc tatttcgttc atccatagtt gcctgactcc ccgtcgtgta gataactacg
     3601 atacgggagg gcttaccatc tggccccagt gctgcaatga taccgcgaga cccacgctca
     3661 ccggctccag atttatcagc aataaaccag ccagccggaa gggccgagcg cagaagtggt
     3721 cctgcaactt tatccgcctc catccagtct attaattgtt gccgggaagc tagagtaagt
     3781 agttcgccag ttaatagttt gcgcaacgtt gttgccattg ctacaggcat cgtggtgtca
     3841 cgctcgtcgt ttggtatggc ttcattcagc tccggttccc aacgatcaag gcgagttaca
     3901 tgatccccca tgttgtgcaa aaaagcggtt agctccttcg gtcctccgat cgttgtcaga
     3961 agtaagttgg ccgcagtgtt atcactcatg gttatggcag cactgcataa ttctcttact
     4021 gtcatgccat ccgtaagatg cttttctgtg actggtgagt actcaaccaa gtcattctga
     4081 gaatagtgta tgcggcgacc gagttgctct tgcccggcgt caatacggga taataccgcg
     4141 ccacatagca gaactttaaa agtgctcatc attggaaaac gttcttcggg gcgaaaactc
     4201 tcaaggatct taccgctgtt gagatccagt tcgatgtaac ccactcgtgc acccaactga
     4261 tcttcagcat cttttacttt caccagcgtt tctgggtgag caaaaacagg aaggcaaaat
     4321 gccgcaaaaa agggaataag ggcgacacgg aaatgttgaa tactcatact cttccttttt
     4381 caatattatt gaagcattta tcagggttat tgtctcatga gcggatacat atttgaatgt
     4441 atttagaaaa ataaacaaat aggggttccg cgcacatttc cccgaaaagt gccacctaaa
     4501 ttgtaagcgt taatattttg ttaaaattcg cgttaaattt ttgttaaatc agctcatttt
     4561 ttaaccaata ggccgaaatc ggcaaaatcc cttataaatc aaaagaatag accgagatag
     4621 ggttgagtgt tgttccagtt tggaacaaga gtccactatt aaagaacgtg gactccaacg
     4681 tcaaagggcg aaaaaccgtc tatcagggcg atggcccacg ctggctaaga actcatcagc
     4741 ctccccggtc catctaccca cgtaccaatg caccaattgg ccacaatgac ggctactaca
     4801 tggtgccatt ccttcctctt tataggaatg gagactacct cctgtccaac aatgctcttg
     4861 gatacgagta cgcctacctg ttggacccag gtcattgcac aacaccagaa atgccctctg
     4921 atctgcaaaa gacgtgaata tctgttcaga cacccatatc cactctgttc cacacaggtc
     4981 agaggtttgt ccaggagttc ttgacagagg tgtaaaaagt actcaaaaat tttactcaag
     5041 tgaaagtaca agtacttagg gaaaatttta ctcaattaaa agtaaaagta tctggctaga
     5101 atcttacttg agtaaaagta aaaaagtact ccattaaaat tgtacttgag tattaaggaa
     5161 gtaaaagtaa aagcaagaaa gaaaactaga gattcttgtt taagctttta atctcaaaaa
     5221 acattaaatg aaatgcatac aaggttttat cctgctttag aactgtttgt atttaattat
     5281 caaactataa gacagacaat ctaatgccag tacacgctac tcaaagttgt aaaacctcag
     5341 atttaacttc agtagaagct gattctcaaa attgttagtg tcaagcctag ctcttttggg
     5401 gctgaaaagc aatcctgcag tgctgaaaag cctctcacag gcagccgatg cgggaagagg
     5461 tgtattagtc ttgatagaga ggctgcaaat agcaggaaac gtgagcagag actccctggt
     5521 gtctgaaaca caggccagat gggccctcga gcaggaaaca gctatgacca tgattacgcc
     5581 aagctatcaa ctttgtatag aaaagttggc acgcgcagat tccgtgtggg cctggtaata
     5641 tcttaccatt ttaagctatt ttaagattag ggaaaaaaat taaataaaac tactttaaaa
     5701 ttactttcct taaaaagcaa catatttatt tagtttttgt ttaactggct caagattgta
     5761 atattttact tttacatgtt tttttaagta cctaaatgtg ttcaaaagta aagtatgtta
     5821 ttgttttttt tttttaatgt tagctaagct ttaaattgta atatattact tttaaaagtg
     5881 actttttaaa aatgtaaata aaaaagtaac tataaatgtg taatgcatgt tatttctgtg
     5941 ggtttttaat tttcatctca actgggctta caattttaac ataataaaaa tcaaatcaaa
     6001 tcaaatcagg cccttatttg tcacatacac tcttgtatac tgaaataaac taaatgttga
     6061 gaaaaattta aatacaccaa aataacgcat accttttttg taattaccta agtaaaacat
     6121 ttagttcctt ttttaagtga ctcaagattg taatctatta attgtaaaag ataaaactag
     6181 tgatcaatct gacgtgcttc tatgcagcct gtgagattaa ttgtgatgtt taattattaa
     6241 acaatttaaa tggatcaaac atttcacatg tgcttattgt gtccaacaaa accagcagaa
     6301 gcacttaaaa atattgcatg acaacatgag tttttaatgt aaattatata tacttcctaa
     6361 acgaagttaa tcatatttct aaaataataa tgtcattgaa atatttaaat aaatgataag
     6421 ctttagttga ttcaacataa aattgaaagc aataaggact tttttttttt acagcggtga
     6481 agcaaaagca tgtaataatc atataatata ataaataaat aaataaataa tggctcttgg
     6541 tgcaaatatg aacactttaa ataaatatag aataaatatg atcaataagt cataacgatg
     6601 tgttttatgt tgattataat ttaaacatgt ttctaacgca agttttaaaa actgttttaa
     6661 agtattattt taagttataa gatcaatttg actcaacatt ttgtagtgaa aatatgttgt
     6721 gtaaaattaa tataatatac actataaaaa tgcagggttc cacacaatac attaatgttg
     6781 tcccaacaca aatcgattaa gttaacaaat atatgtggat tgaacataaa aaattaagtt
     6841 gtcccaatga aatctcaaga attgtgttgt ttcagctcat tttaaataag tagttttaac
     6901 aagtaaaaaa taacatattt ttgagtgtgt atatatatat attacaaaat ataataatat
     6961 aaaatgtaaa agatataaac catgctacat atatttaaga gctattttgc acattacttt
     7021 tttgcaagcc attttagtgt tttttttaca aatatatatt agctaaatat acaatatctt
     7081 aaatatacaa ttaatcagac atgcaattaa tgcatttaac ctacataaaa atacatgatc
     7141 aacatatgtt ttatgctgat tacaactaaa tcaaacgtaa tgaaattaat ttataaaagc
     7201 gatttaaata tgtcaatatt ttaagttaaa atcacttgaa acctactata aatgaactta
     7261 aattaaaaaa atctccttta attccaatgc aacagtgttg ttttttcagc tgaggacccc
     7321 cggtgcagat ggttggcccc cggcccgcta ttctaaggaa gcctttctta attttagggc
     7381 ggcgctgcat gcgctcagat cagattcacg ggtggagagg gttattttct cttttttatt
     7441 ttttcttgcc tgctcatatt tgggcctgtg tgaaccccag gctccgcctc ggcccccagg
     7501 agccgctctt atttaaaggg gatcctcgcc ttcagtcttc gtcccagtgg aagcatcagt
     7561 cttgtgataa caacttggtg agtcctacag accagcgctc gactctaggc tttaaatgca
     7621 ttgatttctc tggattagct accgggagag ttttaacttt gcttattagt cttgtgctcg
     7681 aactgctagg tttaaagagt gttttctcta atgcatgcat gaagcgacag ctgaaaacca
     7741 gaaatagagc gtttgtcctc ctgttaaact ctagcctttc tttggcattt gtcagtccga
     7801 gtcttcagct gccggcagga gattgggttt cagtaacact tgctgagcac aaactacacg
     7861 tgctttcttc agatttaatt cattattaat cattctagat ttaaatgatg ttcttactca
     7921 ttgctgatta ttttagcctt gcggagcaga ttaaatgagc acgtgtttca ttaagattga
     7981 tttaaatata attaatattt caccactgta gttttaaaat tgccttctaa gtcatggttg
     8041 atttttaata ggtatcggct ctaattagat tactattttg gtttttaaat gttatttcta
     8101 tttcatttgt aggctcgttt ttaatgtgat tttattagat tctagtttta aaatcatctc
     8161 ttagccttaa tgagcagact gaatgaacat gtttcattaa gattaacttc attataatga
     8221 attatttaat cattctagtg ggttataaat cagctctatt taaattaatt gtcgtgttta
     8281 tttctattta atttttgatt attttttcag ggtcgttttt atgtgatttt ttcccgtttc
     8341 taattttaaa ctaattgttt gatttttata tgattcgact ctttttaaat gaattgtttt
     8401 gcttttttta ttgagcatat atatattata caatttcaat caacaattgt tgtgcttttt
     8461 aaatgttgtt tctatttcat ttctagggtc gattttattc gattctagtt ttaaaatcgt
     8521 gatttttaac ttctaacctt actgagcaga ctgaatgaac atgtttcatc aagattaact
     8581 tcattatagt taattattga atcgtgctag tggtttataa atcagctcta tttaaattaa
     8641 tcatcatcat tatttctatt taatttttat tatttcttta ggattatttt tatgtgattt
     8701 ttttcacgtt ctagttttaa actcaatgct cattactgct cacccttgct gagcagtctt
     8761 tcgttaagat taaattaatt aataaccatt ctagttttaa aacagtgtct taaggcatag
     8821 ctgatatttt acaagtttac tatttaatat atctcctttc tttttttagg gtcgatttca
     8881 tctgatttga ttaattttta ttatcttcac taagcttttt gttctaggtt ttattctcag
     8941 tattattact gttatatttg aactgaattt ctcctcatag tttattcatt ttatttattt
     9001 attttttgtt tattcgctat tttgtatttt agtttttaat tagaaatttt attagaatcg
     9061 ttttgaacta gtttttatgc actctaacat taatattaaa tcataactat tatttttatt
     9121 ataatttatt tgtgtttatc tttttgtgta gctttcatgt gtttttattt tagttttatt
     9181 atgtttgcat tgaatttttt ggactagttt atataacgat atacagaaaa gccatgacaa
     9241 caaatgtttt tataatacct attaagtata agctaatcag atttccacta ttctgttcaa
     9301 agttaacatt attagccatt ctgatggatc atttgacatt tgtcatatgt ctttatgaac
     9361 actgctcttt cagatgccac ttttaaagct gttttttaca gtaaatgaac gtttattatt
     9421 atgacattat ttcctaaggc ctctagagta cagcaggatg tggcgtgtgc attaccgtgt
     9481 aattatgctg actgtaaatg tgcatttata gactgtcagc atgtctgact gtgcgctgtt
     9541 gtgattggtc ctgcacagac caag
//
