[The description below was written by a language model from this plasmid's Addgene catalogue record and the feature table of its GenBank file.]
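Description:
actc1b-mKate2-Rab41 is a 9,564 bp circular zebrafish expression plasmid made by Gateway cloning in the destination backbone pDEST-actc1b-mKate2-ccdb. According to the catalogue entry, it drives muscle-specific expression of zebrafish Rab41 (rab41) fused to the monomeric far-red fluorescent protein mKate2. It is maintained in E. coli through a high-copy ColE1/pUC-type origin and selected with ampicillin via the bla (AmpR) gene and its promoter. pBluescript-style remnants (lac promoter, lac operator and CAP site, T3 promoter, M13 and SK primer sites) point to a standard cloning-vector scaffold.

The annotated architecture follows a multisite Gateway layout. An attB4 site and an attB1 site bracket a roughly 4 kb unannotated region. Given the construct name, this presumably holds the actc1b (muscle actin) promoter, although the feature table does not label it. Downstream of attB1 lie a Kozak consensus and the codon-optimised mKate2 coding sequence. An attB2 site follows, and then an unannotated stretch of about 630 bp ends at attB3. This stretch is the expected position of the Rab41 coding sequence, which would place mKate2 at the N-terminus of the Rab and leave its C-terminus free. An SV40 polyadenylation signal terminates the transcript. Other unannotated segments flank the cassette, but the record does not say what they contain, and no transposon or other integration elements are annotated.

The associated publication describes in vivo cell biological screening of T-tubule formation in zebrafish. This fits use of the plasmid to visualise the localisation of fluorescently tagged Rab41 in the skeletal muscle fibres of live fish.
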