Addgene plasmid #109767: actc1b-mKate2-Rab41
Purpose: Muscle specific zebrafish expression of mKate2 fused to Rab41
Depositing lab: Rob Parton. Depositing organization: University of Queensland, Institute for Molecular Bioscience. Publication: In vivo cell biological screening identifies an endocytic capture mechanism for T-tubule formation. Hall TE, Martel N, Ariotti N, Xiong Z, Lo HP, Ferguson C, Rae J, Lim YW, Parton RG. Nat Commun. 2020 Jul 24;11(1):3711. doi: 10.1038/s41467-020-17486-w. PubMed 32709891.
Backbone
  Vector backbone: pDEST-actc1b-mKate2-ccdb
  Vector type: Zebrafish plasmids
Growth in bacteria
  Bacterial resistance: Ampicillin, 100 μg/mL
  Growth temperature: 37°C
  Growth strain: DH5alpha
  Copy number: High Copy
Gene/Insert
  Gene/Insert name: Rab41
  Species: D. rerio (zebrafish)
  Entrez Gene: rab41 (a.k.a. wu:fi30c11, zgc:63637)
  Cloning method: Gateway Cloning
Terms and licenses: Academic/Nonprofit Terms; Industry Terms: Not Available to Industry
How to cite: actc1b-mKate2-Rab41 was a gift from Rob Parton (Addgene plasmid # 109767 ; http://n2t.net/addgene:109767 ; RRID:Addgene_109767)
